>Addgene plasmid #55980 | mPlum-Keratin-17 | depositor partial sequence | sequence record 86885 | insert sequence
GAACGTCAGATCCGCTAGCACCATGAGCTTCACCACTCGCTCCACCTTCTCCACCAACTACCGGTCCCTG
GGCTCTGTCCAGGCGCCCAGCTACGGCGCCCGGCCGGTCAGCAGCGCGGCCAGCGTCTATGCAGGCGCTG
GGGGCTCTGGTTCCCGGATCTCCGTGTCCCGCTCCACCAGCTTCAGGGGCGGCATGGGGTCCGGGGGCCT
GGCCACCGGGATAGCCGGGGGTCTGGCAGGAATGGGAGGCATCCAGAACGAGAAGGAGACCATGCAAAGC
CTGAACGACCGCCTGGCCTCTTACCTGGACAGAGTGAGGAGCCTGGAGACCGAGAACCGGAGGCTGGAGA
GCAAAATCCGGGAGCACTTGGAGAAGAAGGGACCCCAGGTCAGAGACTGGAGCCATTACTTCAAGATCAT
CGAGGACCTGAGGGCTCAGATCTTCGCAAATACTGTGGACAATGCCCGCATCGTTCTGCAGATTGACAAT
GCCCGTCTTGCTGCTGATGACTTTAGAGTCAAGTATGAGACAGAGCTGGCCATGCGCCAGTCTGTGGAGA
ACGACATCCATGGGCTCCGCAAGGTCATTGATGACACCAATATCACACGACTGCAGCTGGAGACAGAGAT
CGAGGCTCTCAAGGAGGAGCTGCTCTTCATGAAGAAGAACCACGAAGAGGAAGTAAAAGGCCTACAAGCC
CAGATTGCCAGCTCTGGGTTGACCGTGGAGGTAGATGCCCCCAAATCTCAGGACCTCGCCAAGATCATGG
CAGACATCCGGGCCCAATATGACGAGCTGGCTCGGAAGAACCGAGAGGAGCTAGACAAGTACTGGTCTCA
GCAGATTGAGGAGAGCACCACAGTGCTCACCACACAGTCTGCTGAGGTTGGAGCTGCTGAGACGACGCTC
ACAGAGCTGAGACGTACAGTCCAGTCCTTGGAGATCGACCTGGACTCCATGAGAAATCTGAAGGCCAGCT
TGGAGAACAGCCTGAGGGAGGTGGAGGCCCGCTACGCCCTACAGATGGAGCAGCTCAACGGGATCCTGCT
GCACCTTGAGTCAGAGCTGGCACAGACCCGGGCAGAGGGACAGCGCCAGGCCCAGGAGTATGAGGCCCTG
CTGAACATCAAGGTCAAGCTGGAGGCTGAGATCGCCACCTACCGCCGCCTGCTGGAAGATGGCGAGGACT
TTAATCTTGGTGATGCCTTGGACAGCAGCAACTCCATGCAAACCATCCAAAAGACCACCACCCGCCGGAT
AGTGGATGGCAAAGTGGTGTCTGAGACCAATGACACCAAAGTTCTGAGGCATCGAATTCTGCAGTCGACG
GTACCGCGGGCCCGGGATCCACCGGTGGCTACCATGGTGAGCAAGGGCGAGGAGGTCATCAAGGAGTTCA
TGCGCTTCAAGGAGCACATGGAGGGCTCCGTGAACGGCCACGAGTTCGAGATCGAGGGCGAGGGCGAGGG
CCGCCCCTACGAGGGCACCCAGACCGCCAGGCTGAAGGTGACCAAGGGTGGCCCCCTGCCCTTCGCCTGG
GACATCCTGTCCCCTCAGATCATGTACGGCTCCAAGGCCTACGTGAAGCACCCCGCCGACATCCCCGACT
ACTTGAAGCTGTCCTTCCCCGAGGGCTTCAAGTGGGAGCGCGTGATGAACTTCGAGGACGGCGGCGTGGT
GACCGTGACCCAGGACTCCTCCCTGCAGGACGGCGAGTTCATCTACAAGGTGAAGGTGCGCGGCACCAAC
TTCCCCTCCGACGGCCCCGTAATGCAGAAGAAGACCATGGGCTGGGAGGCCTCCTCCGAGCGGATGTACC
CCGAGGACGGCGCCCTGAAGGGCGAGATGAAGATGAGGCTGAGGCTGAAGGACGGCGGCCACTACGACGC
CGAGGTCAAGACCACCTACATGGCCAAGAAGCCCGTGCAGCTGCCCGGCGCCTACAAGACCGACATCAAG
CTGGACATCACCTCCCACAACGAGGACTACACCATCGTGGAACAGTACGAGCGCGCCGAGGGCCGCCACT
CCACCGGCGCCTAAGCGGCCGCGACTCTAGATCATAATCAGCCATACCACATT
