>Addgene plasmid #55980 | mPlum-Keratin-17 | addgene partial sequence | sequence record 119789 | Mombaerts mRFPup 5'-GTGGCCGTTCACGGAGCCCTCCATG-3'
CCTCGCCCTTGCTCACCATGGTAGCCACCGGTGGATCCCGGGCCCGCGGTACCGTCGACTGCAGAATTCG
ATGCCTCAGAACTTTGGTGTCATTGGTCTCAGACACCACTTTGCCATCCACTATCCGGCGGGTGGTGGTC
TTTTGGATGGTTTGCATGGAGTTGCTGCTGTCCAAGGCATCACCAAGATTAAAGTCCTCGCCATCTTCCA
GCAGGCGGCGGTAGGTGGCGATCTCAGCCTCCAGCTTGACCTTGATGTTCAGCAGGGCCTCATACTCCTG
GGCCTGGCGCTGTCCCTCTGCCCGGGTCTGTGCCAGCTCTGACTCAAGGTGCAGCAGGATCCCGTTGAGC
TGCTCCATCTGTAGGGCGTAGCGGGCCTCCACCTCCCTCAGGCTGTTCTCCAAGCTGGCCTTCAGATTTC
TCATGGAGTCCAGGTCGATCTCCAAGGACTGGACTGTACGTCTCAGCTCTGTGAGCGTCGTCTCAGCAGC
TCCAACCTCAGCAGACTGTGTGGTGAGCACTGTGGTGCTCTCCTCAATCTGCTGAGACCAGTACTTGTCT
AGCTCCTCTCGGTTCTTCCGAGCCAGCTCGTCATATTGGGCCCGGATGTCTGCCATGATCTTGGCGAGGT
CCTGAGATTTGGGGGCATCTACCTCCACGGTCAACCCAGAGCTGGCAATCTGGGCTTGTAGGCCTTTTAC
TTCCTCTTCGTGGTTCTTCTTCATGAAGAGCAGCTCCTCCTTGAGAGCCTCGATCTCTGTCTCCAGCTGC
AGTCGTGTGAT
