[The description below was written by a language model from this plasmid's Addgene catalogue record.]
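Description:
mPlum-Keratin-17 is a mammalian expression plasmid built on an mPlum fluorescent-protein backbone (about 4.75 kb without the insert) that produces a keratin fused to the far-red fluorescent protein mPlum. Despite its name, the record explicitly notes that the insert is keratin 18, not keratin 17. The gene is listed as human KRT18 (also known as CK-18, CYK18 or K18), and it carries a V282L substitution. Expression is driven by the CMV promoter, a strong constitutive promoter in most mammalian cell lines. The use of an SV40 polyA reverse sequencing primer suggests an SV40 polyadenylation signal downstream of the fusion. The record does not say whether mPlum sits at the N- or C-terminus of the keratin, gives no linker details, and lists the cloning method as unknown.

The plasmid is propagated in E. coli as a high-copy vector under kanamycin selection. In mammalian cells it carries a neomycin resistance marker, so stable transfectants can be selected with G418. No feature table is provided, so the origin of replication and other backbone elements are not individually documented.

The construct serves as a fluorescent localization marker for the cytokeratin intermediate filament network. The tagged keratin 18 is expected to incorporate into these filaments, allowing them to be visualized by fluorescence microscopy. The recorded excitation peak of 590 nm and emission peak of 649 nm place mPlum in the far-red range, which makes it convenient to combine with green or yellow reporters in multicolour imaging.
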