Addgene plasmid #55980: mPlum-Keratin-17
Purpose: Note- This plasmid contains Keratin 18. Localization: Cytokeratin, Excitation: 590, Emission: 649
Depositing lab: Michael Davidson. Depositing organization: Florida State University, Tallahassee.
Backbone
  Vector backbone: mPlum
  Backbone size w/o insert (bp): 4750
  Vector type: Mammalian Expression
  Selectable markers: Neomycin (select with G418)
Growth in bacteria
  Bacterial resistance: Kanamycin, 50 μg/mL
  Growth temperature: 37°C
  Growth strain: DH5alpha
  Copy number: High Copy
Gene/Insert
  Gene/Insert name: Keratin (alt name: NM_199187.1)
  Species: H. sapiens (human)
  Mutation: V282L
  Entrez Gene: KRT18 (a.k.a. CK-18, CYK18, K18)
  Promoter: CMV
  Tag / fusion protein: mPlum
  Cloning method: Unknown
  Sequencing primers: 5′ CMV-F; 3′ SV40pA-R
Terms and licenses: Academic/Nonprofit Terms; Industry Terms: Not Available to Industry
Depositor comments: . Excitation = 590; Emission = 649
How to cite: mPlum-Keratin-17 was a gift from Michael Davidson (Addgene plasmid # 55980 ; http://n2t.net/addgene:55980 ; RRID:Addgene_55980)
